>Addgene plasmid #18073 | pGEX-2TK-CR | addgene partial sequence | sequence record 23942 | 18073 with pGEX3'
CGAACGCGCGAGGCAGATCGTCAGTCAGTCACGATGAATTCAGTACTCCACCATGGGATAGTGCATTTTA
TGGCCTTTTGCAACTCGACCAGAAAAAAAGCAGCTTTGGCAGATGTCATAATTAAAGTGCTTTAGACTCC
TGTACCTGAATCCAATGATTGGACACTCTTTGCAGATGTTACATTTGGCCTGATGCTTGGCAGTTTCTGC
AGCAGCCACTCTGTGCAGGACGGGCAGCCACACCATGGACTGGGGTTCCAGTCTCATCCAGTCTAGGAAG
AGGGCCGCTTCGATCTCTGGCTTATTATTAGCAAATTGGAAGCAGCTCCGGACACTTGGCTCAATGTTAC
TGCCCCCAAAGGATGCAACTTCACCCAACTGTCTTGGAATTTGGATAGAATCATGCAGAAGGAGGCCCAG
CCTGCGCTGGTCACAAAATCCTGTTGAACTTGCCACTTGCTTGAAAAGGTATCTGTACTTGTCTTCCAAA
TGTGCTTTACACAGGGAAATGATGCCAGTTTTAAAAGACAGGACACGGATCCTCCCTGTTCGTCCCGTAT
CATAAACATTCAGCAGCCAGTTCAGACACATATCCACGCAGAGAGGGACGTTGACCAAATTGTTGGNCTC
TTGCTCCAGGCGGTCATAAATATNTGGTCAAACAATTAATAATCTGCAGGATATCCATGGGCTGGTCATT
TTGCTTGAGGTTGTGCTGGTCCAAGGCATCACATGCAGCTGACAGGCTCAGAGATCCAAGCAAGGGCNTC
TGCAGTCTTCGGAGTTCTGGNAGTCNATAAC
