[The description below was written by a language model from this plasmid's Addgene catalogue record.]
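Description:
pGEX-2TK-CR is a bacterial expression plasmid built on the pGEX-2TK backbone (about 5 kb without insert). It carries an approximately 800 bp fragment of human dystrophin (DMD) cloned between the BamHI and EcoRI sites, and the record does not say whether those sites survived cloning. The plasmid is maintained in E. coli at high copy number under ampicillin selection. The fragment was generated from a partial human dystrophin cDNA used as template and sits in frame behind the backbone-encoded glutathione S-transferase, so the product is an N-terminal GST–dystrophin fusion protein.

No feature table accompanies the entry, so regulatory elements are not listed explicitly. Vectors of the pGEX family generally drive expression from an IPTG-inducible tac promoter with a plasmid-borne lacI repressor. The 2TK variant is known for a thrombin cleavage site and a protein kinase A recognition site between GST and the insert, which allow tag removal and in vitro radiolabelling of the fusion. The record does not define the exact boundaries of the dystrophin segment or spell out what "CR" means. It may denote the cysteine-rich region, but this is an inference from the name.

The associated study examined how the dystrophin WW domain depends on the neighbouring EF-hand region to bind beta-dystroglycan. This suggests the construct was used to produce purified GST-tagged dystrophin fragments for glutathione affinity purification and in vitro binding or pull-down assays mapping that interaction.
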