Addgene plasmid #18073: pGEX-2TK-CR
Depositing lab: Marius Sudol. Depositing organization: Icahn School of Medicine at Mount Sinai. Publication: The WW domain of dystrophin requires EF-hands region to interact with beta-dystroglycan. Rentschler S, Linn H, Deininger K, Bedford MT, Espanel X, Sudol M. Biol Chem. 1999 Apr . 380(4):431-42. 10.1515/BC.1999.057 PubMed 10355629.
Backbone
  Vector backbone: pGEX-2TK (Pharmacia)
  Backbone manufacturer: Phramacia
  Backbone size w/o insert (bp): 4969
  Vector type: Bacterial Expression
Growth in bacteria
  Bacterial resistance: Ampicillin, 100 μg/mL
  Growth temperature: 37°C
  Growth strain: DH5alpha
  Copy number: High Copy
Gene/Insert
  Gene/Insert name: Dystrophin
  Species: H. sapiens (human)
  Insert size (bp): 800
  GenBank ID: NM_004006
  Entrez Gene: DMD (a.k.a. BMD, CMD3B, DXS142, DXS164, DXS206, DXS230, DXS239, DXS268, DXS269, DXS270, DXS272, MRX85)
  Tag / fusion protein: GST (N terminal on backbone)
  Cloning method: Restriction Enzyme; 5′ cloning site BamHI (unknown if destroyed); 3′ cloning site EcoRI (unknown if destroyed)
  Sequencing primers: 5′ N/A
Resource information
  A portion of this plasmid was derived from a plasmid made by: We obtained the partial cDNA for human dystrophin from ATCC. That cDNA served as a template for generation of constructs we produced in pGEX2TK
Terms and licenses: Academic/Nonprofit Terms; Industry Terms: Not Available to Industry
How to cite: pGEX-2TK-CR was a gift from Marius Sudol (Addgene plasmid # 18073 ; http://n2t.net/addgene:18073 ; RRID:Addgene_18073)
